Addgene plasmid #113151: pdCas9-J23109
Purpose: Plasmid constitutively expressing dCas9 protein
Depositing lab: Chong Zhang. Depositing organization: Tsinghua University. Publication: Improved sgRNA design in bacteria via genome-wide activity profiling. Guo J, Wang T, Guan C, Liu B, Luo C, Xie Z, Zhang C, Xing XH. Nucleic Acids Res. 2018 Aug 21;46(14):7052-7069. doi: 10.1093/nar/gky572. PubMed 29982721.
Backbone
  Vector backbone: N.A.
  Vector type: Bacterial Expression
Growth in bacteria
  Bacterial resistance: Kanamycin, 50 μg/mL
  Growth temperature: 37°C
  Growth strain: DH5alpha
  Copy number: Low Copy
Gene/Insert
  Gene/Insert name: dCas9
  Mutation: D10A & H840A
  Cloning method: Gibson Cloning
Terms and licenses: Academic/Nonprofit Terms; Industry Terms: Not Available to Industry
Depositor comments: Please visit https://www.biorxiv.org/content/early/2018/02/26/272377 for bioRxiv preprint.
How to cite: pdCas9-J23109 was a gift from Chong Zhang (Addgene plasmid # 113151 ; http://n2t.net/addgene:113151 ; RRID:Addgene_113151)
