[The description below was written by a language model from this plasmid's Addgene catalogue record and the feature table of its GenBank file.]
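Description:
pdCas9-J23109 is a 6.2 kb circular bacterial expression plasmid that constitutively produces dCas9, the catalytically dead form of the Streptococcus pyogenes Type II CRISPR endonuclease. The D10A substitution in the RuvC domain and H840A in the HNH domain abolish DNA cleavage while leaving RNA-guided DNA binding intact, so the protein acts as a programmable roadblock rather than a nuclease. The backbone is not named in the record. Replication relies on a p15A origin, catalogued as low copy, which is compatible with ColE1-type plasmids and therefore allows a second plasmid to be maintained in the same E. coli cell. Selection is by kanamycin through an aph(3')-Ia aminoglycoside phosphotransferase gene, which is encoded on the opposite strand from dCas9 and lies next to a lambda t0 terminator.

The dCas9 open reading frame is preceded, across the plasmid's numbering origin, by a strong synthetic ribosome binding site, and is followed by tandem rrnB T1 and T7Te terminators that insulate the downstream origin from read-through. The feature table does not annotate a promoter. The plasmid name suggests the J23109 member of the Anderson constitutive promoter series, generally regarded as a weak promoter, which would fit the stated constitutive expression, but this is inferred from the name rather than recorded. No guide RNA cassette is annotated, so the sgRNA would have to be supplied separately, for example from a compatible plasmid. The associated publication concerns genome-wide profiling of sgRNA activity in bacteria, pointing to use in CRISPR interference experiments in which dCas9 is directed to target genes to repress transcription.
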