LOCUS       Exported 6182 bp ds-DNA circular SYN 12-MAY-2021
DEFINITION  Plasmid constitutively expressing dCas9 protein.
ACCESSION   .
VERSION     .
KEYWORDS    pdCas9-J23109
SOURCE      synthetic DNA construct
  ORGANISM  synthetic DNA construct
REFERENCE   1 (bases 1 to 6182)
  AUTHORS   Guo J, Wang T, Guan C, Liu B, Luo C, Xie Z, Zhang C, Xing XH
  TITLE     Improved sgRNA design in bacteria via genome-wide activity
            profiling.
  JOURNAL   Nucleic Acids Res. 2018 Aug 21;46(14):7052-7069. doi:
            10.1093/nar/gky572.
  PUBMED    29982721
REFERENCE   2 (bases 1 to 6182)
  AUTHORS   .
  TITLE     Direct Submission
  JOURNAL   Exported May 12, 2021 from SnapGene Server 1.1.58
            http://www.snapgene.com
FEATURES             Location/Qualifiers
     source          1..6182
                     /organism="synthetic DNA construct"
                     /mol_type="other DNA"
     CDS             1..4107
                     /codon_start=1
                     /product="catalytically dead mutant of the Cas9
                     endonuclease from the Streptococcus pyogenes Type II
                     CRISPR/Cas system"
                     /label=dCas9
                     /note="RNA-guided DNA-binding protein that lacks
                     endonuclease activity due to the D10A mutation in the RuvC
                     catalytic domain and the H840A mutation in the HNH
                     catalytic domain"
                     /translation="MDKKYSIGLAIGTNSVGWAVITDEYKVPSKKFKVLGNTDRHSIKK
                     NLIGALLFDSGETAEATRLKRTARRRYTRRKNRICYLQEIFSNEMAKVDDSFFHRLEES
                     FLVEEDKKHERHPIFGNIVDEVAYHEKYPTIYHLRKKLVDSTDKADLRLIYLALAHMIK
                     FRGHFLIEGDLNPDNSDVDKLFIQLVQTYNQLFEENPINASGVDAKAILSARLSKSRRL
                     ENLIAQLPGEKKNGLFGNLIALSLGLTPNFKSNFDLAEDAKLQLSKDTYDDDLDNLLAQ
                     IGDQYADLFLAAKNLSDAILLSDILRVNTEITKAPLSASMIKRYDEHHQDLTLLKALVR
                     QQLPEKYKEIFFDQSKNGYAGYIDGGASQEEFYKFIKPILEKMDGTEELLVKLNREDLL
                     RKQRTFDNGSIPHQIHLGELHAILRRQEDFYPFLKDNREKIEKILTFRIPYYVGPLARG
                     NSRFAWMTRKSEETITPWNFEEVVDKGASAQSFIERMTNFDKNLPNEKVLPKHSLLYEY
                     FTVYNELTKVKYVTEGMRKPAFLSGEQKKAIVDLLFKTNRKVTVKQLKEDYFKKIECFD
                     SVEISGVEDRFNASLGTYHDLLKIIKDKDFLDNEENEDILEDIVLTLTLFEDREMIEER
                     LKTYAHLFDDKVMKQLKRRRYTGWGRLSRKLINGIRDKQSGKTILDFLKSDGFANRNFM
                     QLIHDDSLTFKEDIQKAQVSGQGDSLHEHIANLAGSPAIKKGILQTVKVVDELVKVMGR
                     HKPENIVIEMARENQTTQKGQKNSRERMKRIEEGIKELGSQILKEHPVENTQLQNEKLY
                     LYYLQNGRDMYVDQELDINRLSDYDVDAIVPQSFLKDDSIDNKVLTRSDKNRGKSDNVP
                     SEEVVKKMKNYWRQLLNAKLITQRKFDNLTKAERGGLSELDKAGFIKRQLVETRQITKH
                     VAQILDSRMNTKYDENDKLIREVKVITLKSKLVSDFRKDFQFYKVREINNYHHAHDAYL
                     NAVVGTALIKKYPKLESEFVYGDYKVYDVRKMIAKSEQEIGKATAKYFFYSNIMNFFKT
                     EITLANGEIRKRPLIETNGETGEIVWDKGRDFATVRKVLSMPQVNIVKKTEVQTGGFSK
                     ESILPKRNSDKLIARKKDWDPKKYGGFDSPTVAYSVLVVAKVEKGKSKKLKSVKELLGI
                     TIMERSSFEKNPIDFLEAKGYKEVKKDLIIKLPKYSLFELENGRKRMLASAGELQKGNE
                     LALPSKYVNFLYLASHYEKLKGSPEDNEQKQLFVEQHKHYLDEIIEQISEFSKRVILAD
                     ANLDKVLSAYNKHRDKPIREQAENIIHLFTLTNLGAPAAFKYFDTTIDRKRYTSTKEVL
                     DATLIHQSITGLYETRIDLSQLGGD"
     terminator      4131..4202
                     /label=rrnB T1 terminator
                     /note="transcription terminator T1 from the E. coli rrnB
                     gene"
     terminator      4218..4245
                     /label=T7Te terminator
                     /note="phage T7 early transcription terminator"
     primer_bind     complement(4273..4290)
                     /label=L4440
                     /note="L4440 vector, forward primer"
     rep_origin      complement(4407..4952)
                     /direction=LEFT
                     /label=p15A ori
                     /note="Plasmids containing the medium-copy-number p15A
                     origin of replication can be propagated in E. coli cells
                     that contain a second plasmid with the ColE1 origin. "
     primer_bind     complement(4487..4506)
                     /label=pBR322ori-F
                     /note="pBR322 origin, forward primer"
     terminator      5066..5160
                     /label=lambda t0 terminator
                     /note="transcription terminator from phage lambda"
     CDS             complement(5184..5999)
                     /codon_start=1
                     /gene="aph(3')-Ia"
                     /product="aminoglycoside phosphotransferase"
                     /label=KanR
                     /note="confers resistance to kanamycin in bacteria or G418
                     (Geneticin(R)) in eukaryotes"
                     /translation="MSHIQRETSCSRPRLNSNMDADLYGYKWARDNVGQSGATIYRLYG
                     KPDAPELFLKHGKGSVANDVTDEMVRLNWLTEFMPLPTIKHFIRTPDDAWLLTTAIPGK
                     TAFQVLEEYPDSGENIVDALAVFLRRLHSIPVCNCPFNSDRVFRLAQAQSRMNNGLVDA
                     SDFDDERNGWPVEQVWKEMHKLLPFSPDSVVTHGDFSLDNLIFDEGKLIGCIDVGRVGI
                     ADRYQDLAILWNCLGEFSPSLQKRLFQKYGIDNPDMNKLQFHLMLDEFF"
     primer_bind     5907..5926
                     /label=Kan-R
                     /note="Kanamycin resistance gene, reverse primer"
     primer_bind     5991..6010
                     /label=pENTR-R
                     /note="pENTR vectors, reverse primer"
     RBS             6165..6176
                     /note="strong bacterial ribosome binding site (Elowitz and
                     Leibler, 2000)"
ORIGIN
        1 atggataaga aatactcaat aggcttagct atcggcacaa atagcgtcgg atgggcggtg
       61 atcactgatg aatataaggt tccgtctaaa aagttcaagg ttctgggaaa tacagaccgc
      121 cacagtatca aaaaaaatct tataggggct cttttatttg acagtggaga gacagcggaa
      181 gcgactcgtc tcaaacggac agctcgtaga aggtatacac gtcggaagaa tcgtatttgt
      241 tatctacagg agattttttc aaatgagatg gcgaaagtag atgatagttt ctttcatcga
      301 cttgaagagt cttttttggt ggaagaagac aagaagcatg aacgtcatcc tatttttgga
      361 aatatagtag atgaagttgc ttatcatgag aaatatccaa ctatctatca tctgcgaaaa
      421 aaattggtag attctactga taaagcggat ttgcgcttaa tctatttggc cttagcgcat
      481 atgattaagt ttcgtggtca ttttttgatt gagggagatt taaatcctga taatagtgat
      541 gtggacaaac tatttatcca gttggtacaa acctacaatc aattatttga agaaaaccct
      601 attaacgcaa gtggagtaga tgctaaagcg attctttctg cacgattgag taaatcaaga
      661 cgattagaaa atctcattgc tcagctcccc ggtgagaaga aaaatggctt atttgggaat
      721 ctcattgctt tgtcattggg tttgacccct aattttaaat caaattttga tttggcagaa
      781 gatgctaaat tacagctttc aaaagatact tacgatgatg atttagataa tttattggcg
      841 caaattggag atcaatatgc tgatttgttt ttggcagcta agaatttatc agatgctatt
      901 ttactttcag atatcctaag agtaaatact gaaataacta aggctcccct atcagcttca
      961 atgattaaac gctacgatga acatcatcaa gacttgactc ttttaaaagc tttagttcga
     1021 caacaacttc cagaaaagta taaagaaatc ttttttgatc aatcaaaaaa cggatatgca
     1081 ggttatattg atgggggagc tagccaagaa gaattttata aatttatcaa accaatttta
     1141 gaaaaaatgg atggtactga ggaattattg gtgaaactaa atcgtgaaga tttgctgcgc
     1201 aagcaacgga cctttgacaa cggctctatt ccccatcaaa ttcacttggg tgagctgcat
     1261 gctattttga gaagacaaga agacttttat ccatttttaa aagacaatcg tgagaagatt
     1321 gaaaaaatct tgacttttcg aattccttat tatgttggtc cattggcgcg tggcaatagt
     1381 cgttttgcat ggatgactcg gaagtctgaa gaaacaatta ccccatggaa ttttgaagaa
     1441 gttgtcgata aaggtgcttc agctcaatca tttattgaac gcatgacaaa ctttgataaa
     1501 aatcttccaa atgaaaaagt actaccaaaa catagtttgc tttatgagta ttttacggtt
     1561 tataacgaat tgacaaaggt caaatatgtt actgaaggaa tgcgaaaacc agcatttctt
     1621 tcaggtgaac agaagaaagc cattgttgat ttactcttca aaacaaatcg aaaagtaacc
     1681 gttaagcaat taaaagaaga ttatttcaaa aaaatagaat gttttgatag tgttgaaatt
     1741 tcaggagttg aagatagatt taatgcttca ttaggtacct accatgattt gctaaaaatt
     1801 attaaagata aagatttttt ggataatgaa gaaaatgaag atatcttaga ggatattgtt
     1861 ttaacattga ccttatttga agatagggag atgattgagg aaagacttaa aacatatgct
     1921 cacctctttg atgataaggt gatgaaacag cttaaacgtc gccgttatac tggttgggga
     1981 cgtttgtctc gaaaattgat taatggtatt agggataagc aatctggcaa aacaatatta
     2041 gattttttga aatcagatgg ttttgccaat cgcaatttta tgcagctgat ccatgatgat
     2101 agtttgacat ttaaagaaga cattcaaaaa gcacaagtgt ctggacaagg cgatagttta
     2161 catgaacata ttgcaaattt agctggtagc cctgctatta aaaaaggtat tttacagact
     2221 gtaaaagttg ttgatgaatt ggtcaaagta atggggcggc ataagccaga aaatatcgtt
     2281 attgaaatgg cacgtgaaaa tcagacaact caaaagggcc agaaaaattc gcgagagcgt
     2341 atgaaacgaa tcgaagaagg tatcaaagaa ttaggaagtc agattcttaa agagcatcct
     2401 gttgaaaata ctcaattgca aaatgaaaag ctctatctct attatctcca aaatggaaga
     2461 gacatgtatg tggaccaaga attagatatt aatcgtttaa gtgattatga tgtcgatgcc
     2521 attgttccac aaagtttcct taaagacgat tcaatagaca ataaggtctt aacgcgttct
     2581 gataaaaatc gtggtaaatc ggataacgtt ccaagtgaag aagtagtcaa aaagatgaaa
     2641 aactattgga gacaacttct aaacgccaag ttaatcactc aacgtaagtt tgataattta
     2701 acgaaagctg aacgtggagg tttgagtgaa cttgataaag ctggttttat caaacgccaa
     2761 ttggttgaaa ctcgccaaat cactaagcat gtggcacaaa ttttggatag tcgcatgaat
     2821 actaaatacg atgaaaatga taaacttatt cgagaggtta aagtgattac cttaaaatct
     2881 aaattagttt ctgacttccg aaaagatttc caattctata aagtacgtga gattaacaat
     2941 taccatcatg cccatgatgc gtatctaaat gccgtcgttg gaactgcttt gattaagaaa
     3001 tatccaaaac ttgaatcgga gtttgtctat ggtgattata aagtttatga tgttcgtaaa
     3061 atgattgcta agtctgagca agaaataggc aaagcaaccg caaaatattt cttttactct
     3121 aatatcatga acttcttcaa aacagaaatt acacttgcaa atggagagat tcgcaaacgc
     3181 cctctaatcg aaactaatgg ggaaactgga gaaattgtct gggataaagg gcgagatttt
     3241 gccacagtgc gcaaagtatt gtccatgccc caagtcaata ttgtcaagaa aacagaagta
     3301 cagacaggcg gattctccaa ggagtcaatt ttaccaaaaa gaaattcgga caagcttatt
     3361 gctcgtaaaa aagactggga tccaaaaaaa tatggtggtt ttgatagtcc aacggtagct
     3421 tattcagtcc tagtggttgc taaggtggaa aaagggaaat cgaagaagtt aaaatccgtt
     3481 aaagagttac tagggatcac aattatggaa agaagttcct ttgaaaaaaa tccgattgac
     3541 tttttagaag ctaaaggata taaggaagtt aaaaaagact taatcattaa actacctaaa
     3601 tatagtcttt ttgagttaga aaacggtcgt aaacggatgc tggctagtgc cggagaatta
     3661 caaaaaggaa atgagctggc tctgccaagc aaatatgtga attttttata tttagctagt
     3721 cattatgaaa agttgaaggg tagtccagaa gataacgaac aaaaacaatt gtttgtggag
     3781 cagcataagc attatttaga tgagattatt gagcaaatca gtgaattttc taagcgtgtt
     3841 attttagcag atgccaattt agataaagtt cttagtgcat ataacaaaca tagagacaaa
     3901 ccaatacgtg aacaagcaga aaatattatt catttattta cgttgacgaa tcttggagct
     3961 cccgctgctt ttaaatattt tgatacaaca attgatcgta aacgatatac gtctacaaaa
     4021 gaagttttag atgccactct tatccatcaa tccatcactg gtctttatga aacacgcatt
     4081 gatttgagtc agctaggagg tgactaactc gagtaaggat ctccaggcat caaataaaac
     4141 gaaaggctca gtcgaaagac tgggcctttc gttttatctg ttgtttgtcg gtgaacgctc
     4201 tctactagag tcacactggc tcaccttcgg gtgggccttt ctgcgtttat acctagggat
     4261 atattccgct tcctcgctca ctgactcgct acgctcggtc gttcgactgc ggcgagcgga
     4321 aatggcttac gaacggggcg gagatttcct ggaagatgcc aggaagatac ttaacaggga
     4381 agtgagaggg ccgcggcaaa gccgtttttc cataggctcc gcccccctga caagcatcac
     4441 gaaatctgac gctcaaatca gtggtggcga aacccgacag gactataaag ataccaggcg
     4501 tttccccctg gcggctccct cgtgcgctct cctgttcctg cctttcggtt taccggtgtc
     4561 attccgctgt tatggccgcg tttgtctcat tccacgcctg acactcagtt ccgggtaggc
     4621 agttcgctcc aagctggact gtatgcacga accccccgtt cagtccgacc gctgcgcctt
     4681 atccggtaac tatcgtcttg agtccaaccc ggaaagacat gcaaaagcac cactggcagc
     4741 agccactggt aattgattta gaggagttag tcttgaagtc atgcgccggt taaggctaaa
     4801 ctgaaaggac aagttttggt gactgcgctc ctccaagcca gttacctcgg ttcaaagagt
     4861 tggtagctca gagaaccttc gaaaaaccgc cctgcaaggc ggttttttcg ttttcagagc
     4921 aagagattac gcgcagacca aaacgatctc aagaagatca tcttattaat cagataaaat
     4981 atttctagat ttcagtgcaa tttatctctt caaatgtagc acctgaagtc agccccatac
     5041 gatataagtt gttactagtg cttggattct caccaataaa aaacgcccgg cggcaaccga
     5101 gcgttctgaa caaatccaga tggagttctg aggtcattac tggatctatc aacaggagtc
     5161 caagcgagct cgatatcaaa ttattagaaa aactcatcga gcatcaaatg aaactgcaat
     5221 ttattcatat caggattatc aataccatat ttttgaaaaa gccgtttctg taatgaagga
     5281 gaaaactcac cgaggcagtt ccataggatg gcaagatcct ggtatcggtc tgcgattccg
     5341 actcgtccaa catcaataca acctattaat ttcccctcgt caaaaataag gttatcaagt
     5401 gagaaatcac catgagtgac gactgaatcc ggtgagaatg gcaaaagctt atgcatttct
     5461 ttccagactt gttcaacagg ccagccatta cgctcgtcat caaaatcact cgcatcaacc
     5521 aaaccgttat tcattcgtga ttgcgcctga gcgagacgaa atacgcgatc gctgttaaaa
     5581 ggacaattac aaacaggaat cgaatgcaac cggcgcagga acactgccag cgcatcaaca
     5641 atattttcac ctgaatcagg atattcttct aatacctgga atgctgtttt cccggggatc
     5701 gcagtggtga gtaaccatgc atcatcagga gtacggataa aatgcttgat ggtcggaaga
     5761 ggcataaatt ccgtcagcca gtttagtctg accatctcat ctgtaacatc attggcaacg
     5821 ctacctttgc catgtttcag aaacaactct ggcgcatcgg gcttcccata caatcgatag
     5881 attgtcgcac ctgattgccc gacattatcg cgagcccatt tatacccata taaatcagca
     5941 tccatgttgg aatttaatcg cggcctcgag caagacgttt cccgttgaat atggctcata
     6001 acaccccttg tattactgtt tatgtaagca gacagtttta ttgttcatga tgatatattt
     6061 ttatcttgtg caatgtaaca tcagagattt tgagacacaa cgtggctttc cctgcagttt
     6121 acagctagct cagtcctagg gactgtgcta gcggccgcag atctaaagag gagaaaggat
     6181 ct
//
